>Addgene plasmid #216715 | T7-LacO-Halo-RGD-PILATeS (700pM, Force Inert) | addgene full sequence | sequence record 428951 | Addgene NGS Result
CTGGCTGGCTGGCATAAATATCTCACTCGCAATCAAATTCAGCCGATAGCGGAACGGGAAGGCGACTGGA
GTGCCATGTCCGGTTTTCAACAAACCATGCAAATGCTGAATGAGGGCATCGTTCCCACTGCGATGCTGGT
TGCCAACGATCAGATGGCGCTGGGCGCAATGCGCGCCATTACCGAGTCCGGGCTGCGCGTTGGTGCGGAT
ATCTCGGTAGTGGGATACGACGATACCGAAGATAGCTCATGTTATATCCCGCCGTTAACCACCATCAAAC
AGGATTTTCGCCTGCTGGGGCAAACCAGCGTGGACCGCTTGCTGCAACTCTCTCAGGGCCAGGCGGTGAA
GGGCAATCAGCTGTTGCCAGTCTCACTGGTGAAAAGAAAAACCACCCTGGCGCCCAATACGCAAACCGCC
TCTCCCCGCGCGTTGGCCGATTCATTAATGCAGCTGGCACGACAGGTTTCCCGACTGGAAAGCGGGCAGT
GACTCATGACCAAAATCCCTTAACGTGAGTTACGCGCGCGTCGTTCCACTGAGCGTCAGACCCCGTAGAA
AAGATCAAAGGATCTTCTTGAGATCCTTTTTTTCTGCGCGTAATCTGCTGCTTGCAAACAAAAAAACCAC
CGCTACCAGCGGTGGTTTGTTTGCCGGATCAAGAGCTACCAACTCTTTTTCCGAAGGTAACTGGCTTCAG
CAGAGCGCAGATACCAAATACTGTTCTTCTAGTGTAGCCGTAGTTAGCCCACCACTTCAAGAACTCTGTA
GCACCGCCTACATACCTCGCTCTGCTAATCCTGTTACCAGTGGCTGCTGCCAGTGGCGATAAGTCGTGTC
TTACCGGGTTGGACTCAAGACGATAGTTACCGGATAAGGCGCAGCGGTCGGGCTGAACGGGGGGTTCGTG
CACACAGCCCAGCTTGGAGCGAACGACCTACACCGAACTGAGATACCTACAGCGTGAGCTATGAGAAAGC
GCCACGCTTCCCGAAGGGAGAAAGGCGGACAGGTATCCGGTAAGCGGCAGGGTCGGAACAGGAGAGCGCA
CGAGGGAGCTTCCAGGGGGAAACGCCTGGTATCTTTATAGTCCTGTCGGGTTTCGCCACCTCTGACTTGA
GCGTCGATTTTTGTGATGCTCGTCAGGGGGGCGGAGCCTATGGAAAAACGCCAGCAACGCGGCCTTTTTA
CGGTTCCTGGCCTTTTGCTGGCCTTTTGCTCACATGTTCTTTCCTGCGTTATCCCCTGATTCTGTGGATA
ACCGTATTACCGCCTTTGAGTGAGCTGATACCGCTCGCCGCAGCCGAACGACCGAGCGCAGCGAGTCAGT
GAGCGAGGAAGCGGAAGGCGAGAGTAGGGAACTGCCAGGCATCAAACTAAGCAGAAGGCCCCTGACGGAT
GGCCTTTTTGCGTTTCTACAAACTCTTTCTGTGTTGTAAAACGACGGCCAGTCTTAAGCTCGGGCCCCCT
GGGCGGTTCTGATAACGAGTAATCGTTAATCCGCAAATAACGTAAAAACCCGCTTCGGCGGGTTTTTTTA
TGGGGGGAGTTTAGGGAAAGAGCATTTGTCAGAATATTTAAGGGCGCCTGTCACTTTGCTTGATATATGA
GAATTATTTAACCTTATAAATGAGAAAAAAGCAACGCACTTTAAATAAGATACGTTGCTTTTTCGATTGA
TGAACACCTATAATTAAACTATTCATCTATTATTTATGATTTTTTGTATATACAATATTTCTAGTTTGTT
AAAGAGAATTAAGAAAATAAATCTCGAAAATAATAAAGGGAAAATCAGTTTTTGATATCAAAATTATACA
TGTCAACGATAATACAAAATATAATACAAACTATAAGATGTTATCAGTATTTATTATCATTTAGAATAAA
TTTTGTGTCGCCCTTCCGCGAAATTAATACGACTCACTATAGGGGAATTGTGAGCGGATAACAATTCCCC
TCTAGAAATAATTTTGTTTAACTTTTAGGAGGTAAAACATATGGGCAGCGAAATTGGCACTGGTTTTCCG
TTTGATCCGCATTACGTTGAAGTTTTAGGCGAACGCATGCACTACGTAGACGTGGGTCCGCGTGACGGCA
CCCCGGTCCTGTTCCTGCACGGCAATCCAACCTCTAGCTATGTCTGGCGCAACATTATCCCGCACGTCGC
GCCGACGCACCGTAGTATTGCACCGGATCTGATCGGTATGGGTAAAAGCGATAAACCGGACCTGGGCTAT
TTCTTTGACGACCACGTTCGTTTTATGGATGCGTTCATTGAGGCCTTGGGTCTGGAAGAGGTGGTGTTGG
TTATCCATGACTGGGGTAGCGCTCTGGGCTTCCACTGGGCGAAGCGCAACCCGGAACGTGTGAAGGGCAT
CGCATTTATGGAGTTCATTCGCCCGATTCCGACCTGGGACGAGTGGCCGGAGTTCGCGCGTGAAACGTTC
CAGGCCTTTCGCACCACCGATGTCGGTCGTAAGCTGATTATTGACCAAAATGTTTTCATCGAGGGCACGT
TGCCGATGGGCGTTGTTCGTCCGCTGACCGAAGTCGAGATGGACCATTACCGTGAGCCGTTTTTGAATCC
GGTGGATCGTGAGCCGCTGTGGCGTTTCCCGAACGAGCTGCCGATCGCCGGTGAACCGGCGAACATCGTT
GCGCTGGTTGAAGAGTACATGGACTGGCTGCACCAGAGCCCGGTGCCGAAACTGCTGTTTTGGGGTACGC
CGGGTGTGCTGATCCCGCCTGCGGAAGCAGCCCGCCTGGCGAAATCCCTGCCGAACGCGAAGGCAGTGGA
TATTGGTCCAGGCCTGAATCTGCTGCAGGAAGATAACCCGGACCTGATTGGTAGCGAAATCGCGCGCTGG
CTGAGCACGTTGGAGATCAGCGGCGGTGCTGGCGAATTCACCGTCTATGCCGTCACCGGTCGTGGCGATT
CCCCGGCAAGCTCGGCGGCAGGTGGCGGTATGGAAACTCTGCATATTACCAAAACCATGAAAAACATTGA
AGTGCCGGAAACCAAAACCGCGAGCTTTGAATGCGAAGTGAGCCATTTTAACGTGCCGAGCATGTGGCTG
AAAAACGGCGTGGAAATTGAAATGAGCGAAAAATTTAAAATTGTGGTGCAGGGCAAACTGCATCAGCTGA
TTATTATGAACACCAGCACCGAAGATAGCGCGGAATATACCTTTGTGTGCGGCGTTAGTGGCTGGCGTCT
GTTTAAGAAAATTAGCAACGATCAGGTGAGCGCGACCCTGACCGTGACTTCCGAGAATCTGTACTTCGAG
CAAGGTCACCACCATCATCACCATTAAGGATCCCCCCCTAGCATAACCCCTTGGGGCCTCTAAACGGGTC
TTGAGGGGTTTTTTGCCCCTGAGACGCGTCAATCGAGTTCGTACCTAAGGGCGACACCCCCTAATTAGCC
CGGGCGAAAGGCCCAGTCTTTCGACTGAGCCTTTCGTTTTATTTGATGCCTGGCAGTTCCCTACTCTCGC
ATGGGGAGTCCCCACACTACCATCGGCGCTACGGCGTTTCACTTCTGAGTTCGGCATGGGGTCAGGTGGG
ACCACCGCGCTACTGCCGCCAGGCAAACAAGGGGTGTTATGAGCCATATTCAGGTATAAATGGGCTCGCG
ATAATGTTCAGAATTGGTTAATTGGTTGTAACACTGACCCCTATTTGTTTATTTTTCTAAATACATTCAA
ATATGTATCCGCTCATGAGACAATAACCCTGATAAATGCTTCAATAATATTGAAAAAGGAAGAATATGAG
TATTCAACATTTCCGTGTCGCCCTTATTCCCTTTTTTGCGGCATTTTGCCTTCCTGTTTTTGCTCACCCA
GAAACGCTGGTGAAAGTAAAAGATGCTGAAGATCAGTTGGGTGCACGAGTGGGTTACATCGAACTGGATC
TCAACAGCGGTAAGATCCTTGAGAGTTTTCGCCCCGAAGAACGTTTTCCAATGATGAGCACTTTTAAAGT
TCTGCTATGTGGCGCGGTATTATCCCGTATTGACGCCGGGCAAGAGCAACTCGGTCGCCGCATACACTAT
TCTCAGAATGACTTGGTTGAGTACTCACCAGTCACAGAAAAGCATCTTACGGATGGCATGACAGTAAGAG
AATTATGCAGTGCTGCCATAACCATGAGTGATAACACTGCGGCCAACTTACTTCTGACAACGATCGGAGG
ACCGAAGGAGCTAACCGCTTTTTTGCACAACATGGGGGATCATGTAACTCGCCTTGATCGTTGGGAACCG
GAGCTGAATGAAGCCATACCAAACGACGAGCGTGACACCACGATGCCTGTAGCGATGGCAACAACGTTGC
GCAAACTATTAACTGGCGAACTACTTACTCTAGCTTCCCGGCAACAATTAATAGACTGGATGGAGGCGGA
TAAAGTTGCAGGACCACTTCTGCGCTCGGCCCTTCCGGCTGGCTGGTTTATTGCTGATAAATCCGGAGCC
GGTGAGCGTGGTTCTCGCGGTATCATCGCAGCGCTGGGGCCAGATGGTAAGCCCTCCCGTATCGTAGTTA
TCTACACGACGGGGAGTCAGGCAACTATGGATGAACGAAATAGACAGATCGCTGAGATAGGTGCCTCACT
GATTAAGCATTGGTAAGCGGCGCGCCATCGAATGGCGCAAAACCTTTCGCGGTATGGCATGATAGCGCCC
GGAAGAGAGTCAATTCAGGGTGGTGAATATGAAACCAGTAACGTTATACGATGTCGCAGAGTATGCCGGT
GTCTCTTATCAGACCGTTTCCCGCGTGGTGAACCAGGCCAGCCACGTTTCTGCGAAAACGCGGGAAAAAG
TGGAAGCGGCGATGGCGGAGCTGAATTACATTCCCAACCGCGTGGCACAACAACTGGCGGGCAAACAGTC
GTTGCTGATTGGCGTTGCCACCTCCAGTCTGGCCCTGCACGCGCCGTCGCAAATTGTCGCGGCGATTAAA
TCTCGCGCCGATCAACTGGGTGCCAGCGTGGTGGTGTCGATGGTAGAACGAAGCGGCGTCGAAGCCTGTA
AAGCGGCGGTGCACAATCTTCTCGCGCAACGCGTCAGTGGGCTGATCATTAACTATCCGCTGGATGACCA
GGATGCCATTGCTGTGGAAGCTGCCTGCACTAATGTTCCGGCGTTATTTCTTGATGTCTCTGACCAGACA
CCCATCAACAGTATTATTTTCTCCCATGAGGACGGTACGCGACTGGGCGTGGAGCATCTGGTCGCATTGG
GTCACCAGCAAATCGCGCTGTTAGCGGGCCCATTAAGTTCTGTCTCGGCGCGTCTGCGT
Features (pLannotate 1.2.2; 14 found; start..end, strand, type, name):
    578..1166    +  rep_origin     ori: high-copy-number ColE1/pMB1/pBR322/pUC origin of replication
   1391..1408    +  terminator     rrnB T2 terminator (fragment): transcription terminator T2 from the E. coli rrnB gene
   1433..1452    -  CDS            lacZα (fragment): LacZα fragment of β-galactosidase; lacZ fragment
   1915..1933    +  promoter       T7 promoter: promoter for bacteriophage T7 RNA polymerase
   1934..1958    +  protein_bind   lac operator: The lac repressor binds to the lac operator to inhibit transcription in E. coli. This inhibition can be relieved by adding lactose or isopropyl-β-D-thiogalactopyranoside (IPTG). lac repressor encoded by lacI
   2007..2882    +  CDS            dhaA: DHAA_PSEPV - Experimental evidence at protein level: Swiss-Prot protein existence level 1. Catalyzes hydrolytic cleavage of carbon-halogen bonds in halogenated aliphatic compounds, leading to the formation of the corresponding primary alcohols, halide ions and protons. Has a broad substrate specificity, as it is able to dehalogenate mono- and di- chlorinated and brominated alkanes (up to at least C10), and the two isomers of 1,3-dichloropropene to 3-chloroallyl alcohol; the highest activity was found with 1,2-dibromoethane, while no activity was observed with the analog 1,2-dichloroethane. Fro
   3328..3375    +  terminator     T7 terminator: transcription terminator for bacteriophage T7 RNA polymerase
   3435..3475    -  terminator     rrnB T1 terminator (fragment): transcription terminator T1 from the E. coli rrnB gene
   3477..3592    -  ncRNA          5S rRNA: Accession: RF00001 - 5S ribosomal RNA
   3623..3647    +  CDS            KanR (fragment): aminoglycoside phosphotransferase; aph(3')-Ia; confers resistance to kanamycin
   3677..3773    +  promoter       AmpR promoter (fragment): bla
   3776..4636    +  CDS            AmpR: β-lactamase; bla; confers resistance to ampicillin, carbenicillin, and related antibiotics
   4645..4718    +  promoter       lacI promoter (fragment): lacI
   4719..489     +  CDS            lacI (across the origin): LACI_ECOLI - Experimental evidence at protein level: Swiss-Prot protein existence level 1. Repressor of the lactose operon. Binds allolactose as an inducer. From Escherichia coli (strain K12).
