[The description below was written by a language model from this plasmid's Addgene catalogue record and pLannotate feature annotations shown in this document.]
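Description:
T7-LacO-Halo-RGD-PILATeS (700pM, Force Inert) is a bacterial expression plasmid of about 5.3 kb built on the pJ414 backbone from ATUM. It replicates in E. coli from a high-copy ColE1/pUC-type origin and is selected with ampicillin through a β-lactamase gene driven by its own promoter. The backbone also carries lacI with its promoter, and rrnB terminator fragments flank the expression region to insulate it. The short lacZα and KanR matches in the annotation are small fragments, not functional genes.

The payload is a synthetic open reading frame of roughly 1.3 kb placed downstream of a T7 promoter with an adjacent lac operator and followed by a T7 terminator. Transcription therefore requires a host supplying T7 RNA polymerase and is held off by plasmid-encoded Lac repressor until an inducer such as IPTG is added. The coding region begins with HaloTag, which the annotation detects as the dhaA haloalkane dehalogenase it was engineered from; this domain forms a covalent bond with chloroalkane ligands. According to the record it is followed by an RGD motif, the PILATeS module and a C-terminal 6xHis tag for affinity purification, but these downstream parts are not individually annotated in the feature table.

PILATeS is a split-luciferase molecular tension sensor designed to give a bioluminescent readout of mechanical force. This version contains a BiT peptide tag with 700 pM affinity for LgBiT and is the force-inert control. The record does not state how force insensitivity is achieved. The plasmid is used to produce the recombinant control protein in bacteria for comparison with force-responsive sensors.
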