Addgene plasmid #216715: T7-LacO-Halo-RGD-PILATeS (700pM, Force Inert)
Purpose: Expresses HaloTag-RGD-PILATeS Force Inert Control with 700 pM BiT tag in bacteria
Depositing lab: Alex Dunn. Depositing organization: Stanford University. Publication: Split Luciferase Molecular Tension Sensors for Bioluminescent Readout of Mechanical Forces in Biological Systems. Zhong BL, Elliot JM, Wang P, Li H, Hall RN, Wang B, Prakash M, Dunn AR. ACS Sens. 2024 Jul 26;9(7):3489-3495. doi: 10.1021/acssensors.3c02664. Epub 2024 Jul 7. PubMed 38973210.
Backbone
  Vector backbone: pJ414
  Backbone manufacturer: ATUM
  Backbone size w/o insert (bp): 4000
  Total vector size (bp): 5300
  Vector type: Bacterial Expression
Growth in bacteria
  Bacterial resistance: Ampicillin, 100 μg/mL
  Growth temperature: 37°C
  Growth strain: DH5alpha
  Copy number: High Copy
Gene/Insert
  Gene/Insert name: HaloTag-RGD-PILATeS
  Species: Synthetic
  Insert size (bp): 1300
  Tag / fusion protein: HaloTag (N terminal on backbone); 6xHis (C terminal on backbone)
Terms and licenses: Academic/Nonprofit Terms; Industry Terms: Not Available to Industry
Depositor comments: This PILATeS module contains BiT tag with 700 pM affinity for LgBiT
How to cite: T7-LacO-Halo-RGD-PILATeS (700pM, Force Inert) was a gift from Alex Dunn (Addgene plasmid # 216715 ; http://n2t.net/addgene:216715 ; RRID:Addgene_216715)
